Addgene plasmid #146607: pAc5.1B-EGFP-DmNot2_1-401_I
Purpose: Insect Expression of DmNot2_1-401
Depositing lab: Elisa Izaurralde. Depositing organization: Max Planck Institute for Developmental Biology. Publication: NOT10 and C2orf29/NOT11 form a conserved module of the CCR4-NOT complex that docks onto the NOT1 N-terminal domain. Bawankar P, Loh B, Wohlbold L, Schmidt S, Izaurralde E. RNA Biol. 2013 Feb;10(2):228-44. doi: 10.4161/rna.23018. Epub 2013 Jan 9. PubMed 23303381.
Backbone
  Vector backbone: Unknown
  Vector type: Insect Expression
Growth in bacteria
  Bacterial resistance: Ampicillin, 100 μg/mL
  Growth temperature: 37°C
  Growth strain: DH5alpha
  Copy number: Low Copy
Gene/Insert
  Gene/Insert name: DmNot2_1-401 (alt names: regena (rga); CG2138, CG2161)
  Species: D. melanogaster (fly)
  Mutation: one silent mutation C267T compared to the ORF extracted from NCBI: NM_169080.1
  Entrez Gene: Rga (a.k.a. Dmel_CG2161, CG2138, CG2161, Dmel\CG2161, NOT2, Not2, RGA, l(3)03834, not2)
  Cloning method: Unknown
Terms and licenses: Academic/Nonprofit Terms; Industry Terms: Not Available to Industry
Depositor comments: Plasmids from this collection were made available to the research community and donated after the lab closed. Please note that the sequence provided by the depositing laboratory may be theoretical/predicted or based on Sanger sequencing results. There may be discrepancies between sequencing results obtained by Addgene and the depositor sequence. If an Addgene verified sequence is not available, please contact before placing your order to request that our lab fully sequence the plasmid.
How to cite: pAc5.1B-EGFP-DmNot2_1-401_I was a gift from Elisa Izaurralde (Addgene plasmid # 146607 ; http://n2t.net/addgene:146607 ; RRID:Addgene_146607)
