[The description below was written by a language model from this plasmid's Addgene catalogue record and pLannotate feature annotations shown in this document.]
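Description:
pAc5.1B-EGFP-DmNot2_1-401_I is a 7,270 nt insect expression plasmid for producing an EGFP-tagged fragment of the Drosophila melanogaster NOT2 protein (the product of the Regena/Rga gene, CG2161), a subunit of the CCR4-NOT complex. The catalogue lists the backbone as unknown, although the name and annotated parts point to a pAc5.1-type vector. In bacteria it is maintained through a ColE1/pUC-type origin and selected with ampicillin via a β-lactamase gene under its own promoter. The record lists it as low copy even though the origin is annotated as a high-copy type. A partial tetracycline resistance sequence and a short fragment of SV40 large T antigen are also detected. These appear to be non-functional backbone remnants, and no selectable marker for insect cells is annotated.

The expression cassette is driven by the Drosophila actin 5C promoter, which gives strong constitutive transcription in fly cell lines. An EGFP coding sequence lies immediately downstream, followed after a short gap by the Rga fragment. Its annotated length is consistent with residues 1–401 named in the construct, so the protein is expected to carry an N-terminal EGFP fusion. The insert has one silent change (C267T) relative to the reference ORF. A V5 epitope tag sits downstream of the insert, but the record does not show whether it is in frame or separated from the insert by a stop codon. An SV40 polyadenylation signal follows the cassette.

The plasmid is suited to transient expression in Drosophila cultured cells, where the EGFP tag allows localisation or pull-down of the NOT2 truncation. Such uses fit the associated study mapping subunit interactions within the CCR4-NOT complex. The depositor sequence may be theoretical or based on Sanger reads.
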