Features (pLannotate 1.2.2; 10 found; start..end, strand, type, name):
     56..2568    +  promoter       Ac5 promoter: Drosophila melanogaster actin 5C promoter
   2588..3304    +  CDS            EGFP: EGFP is a basic (constitutively fluorescent) green fluorescent protein published in 1996, derived from Aequorea victoria. It is reported to be a rapidly-maturing weak dimer with moderate acid sensitivity.
   3314..4516    +  CDS            Rga (fragment): RGA_DROME - Also known as Not2 From Drosophila melanogaster (Fruit fly).
   4555..4596    +  CDS            V5 tag: epitope tag from simian virus 5
   4696..4830    -  polyA_signal   SV40 poly(A) signal: SV40 polyadenylation signal
   4853..4937    -  CDS            large T antigen (fragment): large T antigen from SV40 (simian virus 40)
   4938..5408    +  CDS            TcR (fragment): tetracycline efflux protein; tet; confers resistance to tetracycline
   5452..6040    -  rep_origin     ori: high-copy-number ColE1/pMB1/pBR322/pUC origin of replication
   6211..7071    -  CDS            AmpR: β-lactamase; bla; confers resistance to ampicillin, carbenicillin, and related antibiotics
   7072..7176    -  promoter       AmpR promoter: bla
>Addgene plasmid #146607 | pAc5.1B-EGFP-DmNot2_1-401_I | depositor full sequence | sequence record 289053 | Full Sequence
CTTCAAGGAATTAATTCTATATTCTAAAAACACAAATGATACTTCTAAAAAAAATCATGAATGGCATCAA
CTCTGAATCAAATCTTTGCAGATGCACCTACTTCTCATTTCCACTGTCACATCATTTTTCCAGATCTCGC
TGCCTGTTATGTGGCCCACAAACCAAGACACGTTTTATGGCCATTAAAGCTGGCTGATCGTCGCCAAACA
CCAAATACATATCAATATGTACATTCGAGAAAGAAGCGATCAAAGAAGCGTCTTCGGGCGAGTAGGAGAA
TGCGGAGGAGAAGGAGAACGAGCTGATCTAGTATCTCTCCACAATCCAATGCCAACTGACCAACTGGCCA
TATTCGGAGCAATTTGAAGCCAATTTCCATCGCCTGGCGATCGCTCCATTCTTGGCTATATGTTTTTCAC
CGTTCCCGGGGCCATTTTCAAAGACTCGTCGGTAAGATAAGATTGTGTCACTCGCTGTCTCTCTTCATTT
GTCGAAGAATGCTGAGGAATTTCGCGATGACGTCGGCGAGTATTTTGAAGAATGAGAATAATTTGTATTT
ATACGAAAATCAGTTAGTGGAATTTTCTACAAAAACATGTTATCTATAGATAATTTTGTTGCAAAATATG
TTGACTATGACAAAGATTGTATGTATATACCTTTAATGTATTCTCATTTTCTTATGTATTTATAATGGCA
ATGATGATACTGATGATATTTTAAGATGATGCCAGACCACAGGCTGATTTCTGCGTCTTTTGCCGAACGC
AGTGCATGTGCGGTTGTTGTTTTTTGGAATAGTTTCAATTTTCGGACTGTCCGCTTTGATTTCAGTTTCT
TGGCTTATTCAAAAAGCAAAGTAAAGCCAAAAAAGCGAGATGGCAATACCAAATGCGGCAAAACGGTAGT
GGAAGGAAAGGGGTGCGGGGCAGCGGAAGGAAGGGTGGGGCGGGGCGTGGCGGGGTCTGTGGCTGGGCGC
GACGTCACCGACGTTGGAGCCACTCCTTTGACCATGTGTGCGTGTGTGTATTATTCGTGTCTCGCCACTC
GCCGGTTGTTTTTTTCTTTTTATCTCGCTCTCTCTAGCGCCATCTCGTACGCATGCTCAACGCACCGCAT
GTTGCCGTGTCCTTTATGCGTCATTTTGGCTCGAAATAGGCAATTATTTAAACAAAGATTAGTCAACGAA
AACGCTAAAATAAATAAGTCTACAATATGGTTACTTATTGCCATGTGTGTGCAGCCAACGATAGCAACAA
AAGCAACAACACAGTGGCTTTCCCTCTTTCACTTTTTGTTTGCAAGCGCGTGCGAGCAAGACGGCACGAC
CGGCAAACGCAATTACGCTGACAAAGAGCAGACGAAGTTTTGGCCGAAAAACATCAAGGCGCCTGATACG
AATGCATTTGCAATAACAATTGCGATATTTAATATTGTTTATGAAGCTGTTTGACTTCAAAACACACAAA
AAAAAAAATAAAACAAATTATTTGAAAGAGAATTAGGAATCGGACAGCTTATCGTTACGGGCTAACAGCA
CACCGAGACGAAATAGCTTACCTGACGTCACAGCCTCTGGAAGAACTGCCGCCAAGCAGAGAGAGAGAGA
AAAAGAGGGAGAGCAGCTTAGACCGCATGTGCTTGTGTGTGAGGCGTCTCTCTCTTCGTCTCCTGTTTGC
GCAAACGCATAGACTGCACTGAGAAAATCGATTACCTATTTTTTATGAATGAATATTTGCACTATTACTA
TTCAAAACTATTAAGATAGCAATCACATTCAATAGCCAAATACTATACCACCTGAGCGATGCAACGAAAT
GATCAATTTGAGCAAAAATGCTGCATATTTAGGACGGCATCATTATAGAAATGCTTCTTGCTGTGTACTT
TTCTCTCGTCTGGCAGCTGTTTCGCCGTTATTGTTAAAACCGGCTTAAGTTAGGTGTGTTTTCTACGACT
AGTGATGCCCCTACTAGAAGATGTGTGTTGCACAAATGTCCCTGAATAACCAATTTGAAGTGCAGATAGC
AGTAAACGTAAGCTAATATGAATATTATTTAACTGTAATGTTTTAATATCGCTGGACATTACTAATAAAC
CCACTATAAACACATGTACATATGTATGTTTTGGCATACAATGAGTAGTTGGGGAAAAAATGTGTAAAAG
CACCGTGACCATCACAGCATAAAGATAACCAGCTGAAGTATCGAATATGAGTAACCCCCAAATTGAATCA
CATGCCGCAACTGATAGGACCCATGGAAGTACACTCTTCATGGCGATATACAAGACACACACAAGCACGA
ACACCCAGTTGCGGAGGAAATTCTCCGTAAATGAAAACCCAATCGGCGAACAATTCATACCCATATATGG
TAAAAGTTTTGAACGCGACTTGAGAGCGGAGAGCATTGCGGCTGATAAGGTTTTAGCGCTAAGCGGGCTT
TATAAAACGGGCTGCGGGACCAGTTTTCATATCACTACCGTTTGAGTTCTTGTGCTGTGTGGATACTCCT
CCCGACACAAAGCCGCTCCATCAGCCAGCAGTCGTCTAATCCAGAGACCCCGGATCGGGGTACCAACATG
GTGAGCAAGGGCGAGGAGCTGTTCACCGGGGTGGTGCCCATCCTGGTCGAGCTGGACGGCGACGTAAACG
GCCACAAGTTCAGCGTGTCCGGCGAGGGCGAGGGCGATGCCACCTACGGCAAGCTGACCCTGAAGTTCAT
CTGCACCACCGGCAAGCTGCCCGTGCCCTGGCCCACCCTCGTGACCACCCTGACCTACGGCGTGCAGTGC
TTCAGCCGCTACCCCGACCACATGAAGCAGCACGACTTCTTCAAGTCCGCCATGCCCGAAGGCTACGTCC
AGGAGCGCACCATCTTCTTCAAGGACGACGGCAACTACAAGACCCGCGCCGAGGTGAAGTTCGAGGGCGA
CACCCTGGTGAACCGCATCGAGCTGAAGGGCATCGACTTCAAGGAGGACGGCAACATCCTGGGGCACAAG
CTGGAGTACAACTACAACAGCCACAACGTCTATATCATGGCCGACAAGCAGAAGAACGGCATCAAGGTGA
ACTTCAAGATCCGCCACAACATCGAGGACGGCAGCGTGCAGCTCGCCGACCACTACCAGCAGAACACCCC
CATCGGCGACGGCCCCGTGCTGCTGCCCGACAACCACTACCTGAGCACCCAGTCCGCCCTGAGCAAAGAC
CCCAACGAGAAGCGCGATCACATGGTCCTGCTGGAGTTCGTGACCGCCGCCGGGATCACTCTCGGCATGG
ACGAGCTGTACAAGCCAAGCTTGATGGCGAATTTAAATTTTCAACAACCCCCGAGAAGTATAGCGAACGC
GGCGTTAGCTGGCCGGACAACAGGCGGATTCGGTGGTAGCTCCCTGGCTGGCCATGTGACGCCCACGTCG
GGCATGTTTCAAACCGACTTCGCCAACTCCTATCCAGGAACGGCGAACTACGGACAGGCGCCGCAGCAGC
AGCAACAACAGCAGCAGCAGCCCCAACTGTCGCCGAACCGGAATGCCCAGCTGTCGGTCGGCGGACCCGC
CATCTCGAGTGGCAACCGCAACGCCAACCTCTTCGGCCAGCGTCAGTTTGTGGAGCGGCGAGCCATGCAA
GGATTGGGCAGTGGCCCCATGTCGAACATGGGCAACTTCATGCAGACGGGTCGCGGCGGCTACGGAACGG
GCGGAGGCGGTGGCGGTCCTTTGAATAACTTCCACGTGTTCGGCGGCGGCGGTGGTAGCGACACCTCCAC
GCCTGCCCTGCTCGATCCCACGGAGTTCCCCTCGCTGACGAATGCGCGCGGCCAGAACGACCAGACACTG
CCCCAATCGAATCCGCTCCAGCCGCCGGGCAGCAAACCCTATGGTAATTTCTTTACCTCTTTTGGCATGG
TGAAGCAACCGACGTCAGAGCAATCGGAGTTCACGATGTCTAACGAGGACTTCCCTGCGTTACCGGGCAC
CCAAAACTCGGACGGCACAACGAACGCGGTGGGGAGCGTCGCCGGAACAGGAGGCTCCGGAGGTGCGTCC
ACAGAGAACCACTTGGACGGCACGGAAAAGCCGATGAATTCGATAGTGGTCAGCGGATCAGCGAGCGGCA
GCAGCGGTTCCAACGTCGGCGTTGTAGGCGGCAATGGTCTCGGTGCCGTTGGCAGTGGTATAGGGGGCTT
GGCAGTAGGCGGCGGCGGAGGAGCTGGTAGCTCAGGAGGCGGAGGAGTCGGCGGCAATGCAGCCAGCGGC
GTTGTCGGCGGGTCCCATGTAGGACTGGTGGGCAGTAACAGCGGCATTGGCGGCGTCAACAGCGTACCCA
ACAGCAATGCCATGATGGGCGTAGGCGGCGGCCTGGGGAGTGGAAGCGGCTCGTCTGGGAGCGGAGCGGG
CGGCGAGCATCTGAACGATAATTCCAGCAACGATAAACTTGTAAAGAGCGGCGTGCAAACTTCGCCAGAT
GGGAAGGTCACAAACATACCAGCGACCATGGTGAACTAAGCGGCCGCTCGAGTCTAGAGGGCCCGCGGTT
CGAAGGTAAGCCTATCCCTAACCCTCTCCTCGGTCTCGATTCTACGCGTACCGGTCATCATCACCATCAC
CATTGAGTTTAAACCCGCTGATCAGCCTCGACTGTGCCTTCTAAGGCCTGAGCTCGCTGATCAGCCTCGA
TCGAGGATCCAGACATGATAAGATACATTGATGAGTTTGGACAAACCACAACTAGAATGCAGTGAAAAAA
ATGCTTTATTTGTGAAATTTGTGATGCTATTGCTTTATTTGTAACCATTATAAGCTGCAATAAACAAGTT
AACAACAACAATTGCATTCATTTTATGTTTCAGGTTCAGGGGGAGGTGTGGGAGGTTTTTTAAAGCAAGT
AAAACCTCTACAAATGTGGTATGGCTGATTATGATCAGTCGACCGATGCCCTTGAGAGCCTTCAACCCAG
TCAGCTCCTTCCGGTGGGCGCGGGGCATGACTATCGTCGCCGCACTTATGACTGTCTTCTTTATCATGCA
ACTCGTAGGACAGGTGCCGGCAGCGCTCTGGGTCATTTTCGGCGAGGACCGCTTTCGCTGGAGCGCGACG
ATGATCGGCCTGTCGCTTGCGGTATTCGGAATCTTGCACGCCCTCGCTCAAGCCTTCGTCACTGGTCCCG
CCACCAAACGTTTCGGCGAGAAGCAGGCCATTATCGCCGGCATGGCGGCCGACGCGCTGGGCTACGTCTT
GCTGGCGTTCGCGACGCGAGGCTGGATGGCCTTCCCCATTATGATTCTTCTCGCTTCCGGCGGCATCGGG
ATGCCCGCGTTGCAGGCCATGCTGTCCAGGCAGGTAGATGACGACCATCAGGGACAGCTTCAAGGATCGC
TCGCGGCTCTTACCAGCCAGCAAAAGGCCAGGAACCGTAAAAAGGCCGCGTTGCTGGCGTTTTTCCATAG
GCTCCGCCCCCCTGACGAGCATCACAAAAATCGACGCTCAAGTCAGAGGTGGCGAAACCCGACAGGACTA
TAAAGATACCAGGCGTTTCCCCCTGGAAGCTCCCTCGTGCGCTCTCCTGTTCCGACCCTGCCGCTTACCG
GATACCTGTCCGCCTTTCTCCCTTCGGGAAGCGTGGCGCTTTCTCAATGCTCACGCTGTAGGTATCTCAG
TTCGGTGTAGGTCGTTCGCTCCAAGCTGGGCTGTGTGCACGAACCCCCCGTTCAGCCCGACCGCTGCGCC
TTATCCGGTAACTATCGTCTTGAGTCCAACCCGGTAAGACACGACTTATCGCCACTGGCAGCAGCCACTG
GTAACAGGATTAGCAGAGCGAGGTATGTAGGCGGTGCTACAGAGTTCTTGAAGTGGTGGCCTAACTACGG
CTACACTAGAAGGACAGTATTTGGTATCTGCGCTCTGCTGAAGCCAGTTACCTTCGGAAAAAGAGTTGGT
AGCTCTTGATCCGGCAAACAAACCACCGCTGGTAGCGGTGGTTTTTTTGTTTGCAAGCAGCAGATTACGC
GCAGAAAAAAAGGATCTCAAGAAGATCCTTTGATCTTTTCTACGGGGTCTGACGCTCAGTGGAACGAAAA
CTCACGTTAAGGGATTTTGGTCATGAGATTATCAAAAAGGATCTTCACCTAGATCCTTTTAAATTAAAAA
TGAAGTTTTAAATCAATCTAAAGTATATATGAGTAAACTTGGTCTGACAGTTACCAATGCTTAATCAGTG
AGGCACCTATCTCAGCGATCTGTCTATTTCGTTCATCCATAGTTGCCTGACTCCCCGTCGTGTAGATAAC
TACGATACGGGAGGGCTTACCATCTGGCCCCAGTGCTGCAATGATACCGCGAGACCCACGCTCACCGGCT
CCAGATTTATCAGCAATAAACCAGCCAGCCGGAAGGGCCGAGCGCAGAAGTGGTCCTGCAACTTTATCCG
CCTCCATCCAGTCTATTAATTGTTGCCGGGAAGCTAGAGTAAGTAGTTCGCCAGTTAATAGTTTGCGCAA
CGTTGTTGCCATTGCTGCAGGCATCGTGGTGTCACGCTCGTCGTTTGGTATGGCTTCATTCAGCTCCGGT
TCCCAACGATCAAGGCGAGTTACATGATCCCCCATGTTGTGCAAAAAAGCGGTTAGCTCCTTCGGTCCTC
CGATCGTTGTCAGAAGTAAGTTGGCCGCAGTGTTATCACTCATGGTTATGGCAGCACTGCATAATTCTCT
TACTGTCATGCCATCCGTAAGATGCTTTTCTGTGACTGGTGAGTACTCAACCAAGTCATTCTGAGAATAG
TGTATGCGGCGACCGAGTTGCTCTTGCCCGGCGTCAACACGGGATAATACCGCGCCACATAGCAGAACTT
TAAAAGTGCTCATCATTGGAAAACGTTCTTCGGGGCGAAAACTCTCAAGGATCTTACCGCTGTTGAGATC
CAGTTCGATGTAACCCACTCGTGCACCCAACTGATCTTCAGCATCTTTTACTTTCACCAGCGTTTCTGGG
TGAGCAAAAACAGGAAGGCAAAATGCCGCAAAAAAGGGAATAAGGGCGACACGGAAATGTTGAATACTCA
TACTCTTCCTTTTTCAATATTATTGAAGCATTTATCAGGGTTATTGTCTCATGAGCGGATACATATTTGA
ATGTATTTAGAAAAATAAACAAATAGGGGTTCCGCGCACATTTCCCCGAAAAGTGCCACCTGACGTCTAA
GAAACCATTATTATCATGACATTAACCTATAAAAATAGGCGTATCACGAGGCCCTTTCGT
